>Addgene plasmid #130887 | pLenti-CMV-Blast-DNFGFR1-HA | addgene full sequence | sequence record 254931 | Addgene NGS Result
GGGTCTCTCTGGTTAGACCAGATCTGAGCCTGGGAGCTCTCTGGCTAACTAGGGAACCCACTGCTTAAGC
CTCAATAAAGCTTGCCTTGAGTGCTTCAAGTAGTGTGTGCCCGTCTGTTGTGTGACTCTGGTAACTAGAG
ATCCCTCAGACCCTTTTAGTCAGTGTGGAAAATCTCTAGCAGTGGCGCCCGAACAGGGACTTGAAAGCGA
AAGGGAAACCAGAGGAGCTCTCTCGACGCAGGACTCGGCTTGCTGAAGCGCGCACGGCAAGAGGCGAGGG
GCGGCGACTGGTGAGTACGCCAAAAATTTTGACTAGCGGAGGCTAGAAGGAGAGAGATGGGTGCGAGAGC
GTCAGTATTAAGCGGGGGAGAATTAGATCGCGATGGGAAAAAATTCGGTTAAGGCCAGGGGGAAAGAAAA
AATATAAATTAAAACATATAGTATGGGCAAGCAGGGAGCTAGAACGATTCGCAGTTAATCCTGGCCTGTT
AGAAACATCAGAAGGCTGTAGACAAATACTGGGACAGCTACAACCATCCCTTCAGACAGGATCAGAAGAA
CTTAGATCATTATATAATACAGTAGCAACCCTCTATTGTGTGCATCAAAGGATAGAGATAAAAGACACCA
AGGAAGCTTTAGACAAGATAGAGGAAGAGCAAAACAAAAGTAAGACCACCGCACAGCAAGCGGCCGCTGA
TCTTCAGACCTGGAGGAGGAGATATGAGGGACAATTGGAGAAGTGAATTATATAAATATAAAGTAGTAAA
AATTGAACCATTAGGAGTAGCACCCACCAAGGCAAAGAGAAGAGTGGTGCAGAGAGAAAAAAGAGCAGTG
GGAATAGGAGCTTTGTTCCTTGGGTTCTTGGGAGCAGCAGGAAGCACTATGGGCGCAGCGTCAATGACGC
TGACGGTACAGGCCAGACAATTATTGTCTGGTATAGTGCAGCAGCAGAACAATTTGCTGAGGGCTATTGA
GGCGCAACAGCATCTGTTGCAACTCACAGTCTGGGGCATCAAGCAGCTCCAGGCAAGAATCCTGGCTGTG
GAAAGATACCTAAAGGATCAACAGCTCCTGGGGATTTGGGGTTGCTCTGGAAAACTCATTTGCACCACTG
CTGTGCCTTGGAATGCTAGTTGGAGTAATAAATCTCTGGAACAGATTTGGAATCACACGACCTGGATGGA
GTGGGACAGAGAAATTAACAATTACACAAGCTTAATACACTCCTTAATTGAAGAATCGCAAAACCAGCAA
GAAAAGAATGAACAAGAATTATTGGAATTAGATAAATGGGCAAGTTTGTGGAATTGGTTTAACATAACAA
ATTGGCTGTGGTATATAAAATTATTCATAATGATAGTAGGAGGCTTGGTAGGTTTAAGAATAGTTTTTGC
TGTACTTTCTATAGTGAATAGAGTTAGGCAGGGATATTCACCATTATCGTTTCAGACCCACCTCCCAACC
CCGAGGGGACCCGACAGGCCCGAAGGAATAGAAGAAGAAGGTGGAGAGAGAGACAGAGACAGATCCATTC
GATTAGTGAACGGATCTCGACGGTATCGGTTAACTTTTAAAAGAAAAGGGGGGATTGGGGGGTACAGTGC
AGGGGAAAGAATAGTAGACATAATAGCAACAGACATACAAACTAAAGAATTACAAAAACAAATTACAAAA
TTCAAAATTTTATCGATAAGCTTGGGAGTTCCGCGTTACATAACTTACGGTAAATGGCCCGCCTGGCTGA
CCGCCCAACGACCCCCGCCCATTGACGTCAATAATGACGTATGTTCCCATAGTAACGCCAATAGGGACTT
TCCATTGACGTCAATGGGTGGAGTATTTACGGTAAACTGCCCACTTGGCAGTACATCAAGTGTATCATAT
GCCAAGTACGCCCCCTATTGACGTCAATGACGGTAAATGGCCCGCCTGGCATTATGCCCAGTACATGACC
TTATGGGACTTTCCTACTTGGCAGTACATCTACGTATTAGTCATCGCTATTACCATGGTGATGCGGTTTT
GGCAGTACATCAATGGGCGTGGATAGCGGTTTGACTCACGGGGATTTCCAAGTCTCCACCCCATTGACGT
CAATGGGAGTTTGTTTTGGCACCAAAATCAACGGGACTTTCCAAAATGTCGTAACAACTCCGCCCCATTG
ACGCAAATGGGCGGTAGGCGTGTACGGTGGGAGGTCTATATAAGCAGAGCTCGTTTAGTGAACCGTCAGA
TCGCCTGGAGACGCCATCCACGCTGTTTTGACCTCCATAGAAGACACCGACTCTAGTCCAGTGTGGTGGA
ATTCTGCAGATATCAACAAGTTTGTACAAAAAAGCAGGCTCCGCGGCCGCCCCCTTCACCATGTGGGGCT
GGAAGTGCCTCCTCTTCTGGGCTGTGCTGGTCACAGCCACTCTCTGCACTGCCAGGCCAGCCCCAACCTT
GCCCGAACAAGATGCACTCCCATCCTCGGAAGATGATGACGACGACGATGACTCCTCCTCGGAGGAGAAA
GAGACGGACAACACCAAACCAAACCGTAGGCCTGTAGCTCCCTACTGGACATCCCCAGAGAAAATGGAGA
AGAAACTGCATGCGGTGCCCGCTGCCAAGACGGTGAAGTTCAAGTGCCCGTCGAGTGGGACACCCAACCC
CACTCTGCGCTGGTTGAAAAATGGCAAAGAGTTTAAGCCTGACCACCGAATTGGAGGCTACAAGGTTCGC
TATGCCACCTGGAGCATCATAATGGATTCTGTGGTGCCTTCTGACAAGGGCAACTACACCTGCATCGTGG
AGAATGAGTATGGGAGCATCAACCACACCTACCAGCTTGACGTCGTGGAACGATCTCCGCACCGACCCAT
CCTTCAGGCAGGGCTGCCTGCCAACAAGACAGTGGCCCTGGGCAGCAATGTGGAGTTCATGTGTAAGGTG
TACAGCGATCCGCAGCCTCACATTCAGTGGCTGAAGCACATCGAGGTGAACGGGAGTAAGATCGGGCCAG
ACAACTTGCCGTATGTCCAGATCCTGAAGACTGCTGGAGTTAATACCACCGACAAGGAAATGGAGGTGCT
TCATCTACGGAATGTCTCCTTTGAGGATGCGGGGGAGTATACGTGCTTGGCGGGTAACTCTATCGGACTC
TCCCATCACTCTGCATGGTTGACCGTTCTGGAAGCCCTGGAAGAGAGACCAGCTGTGATGACCTCACCGC
TCTACCTGGAGATCATTATCTACTGCACCGGGGCCTTCCTGATCTCCTGCATGTTGGGCTCTGTCATCAT
CTATAAGATGAAGAGCGGCACCAAGAAGAGCGACTTCCATAGCCAGATGGCTGTGCACAAGCTGGCCAAG
AGCATCCCTCTGTACCCATACGATGTTCCAGATTACGCTTAATGATAGAAGGGTGGGCGCGCCGACCCAG
CTTTCTTGTACAAAGTGGTTGATATCCAGCACAGTGGCGGCCGCTCGACAATCAACCTCTGGATTACAAA
ATTTGTGAAAGATTGACTGGTATTCTTAACTATGTTGCTCCTTTTACGCTATGTGGATACGCTGCTTTAA
TGCCTTTGTATCATGCTATTGCTTCCCGTATGGCTTTCATTTTCTCCTCCTTGTATAAATCCTGGTTGCT
GTCTCTTTATGAGGAGTTGTGGCCCGTTGTCAGGCAACGTGGCGTGGTGTGCACTGTGTTTGCTGACGCA
ACCCCCACTGGTTGGGGCATTGCCACCACCTGTCAGCTCCTTTCCGGGACTTTCGCTTTCCCCCTCCCTA
TTGCCACGGCGGAACTCATCGCCGCCTGCCTTGCCCGCTGCTGGACAGGGGCTCGGCTGTTGGGCACTGA
CAATTCCGTGGTGTTGTCGGGGAAGCTGACGTCCTTTCCATGGCTGCTCGCCTGTGTTGCCACCTGGATT
CTGCGCGGGACGTCCTTCTGCTACGTCCCTTCGGCCCTCAATCCAGCGGACCTTCCTTCCCGCGGCCTGC
TGCCGGCTCTGCGGCCTCTTCCGCGTCTTCGCCTTCGCCCTCAGACGAGTCGGATCTCCCTTTGGGCCGC
CTCCCCGCCTGGAATTCTGCAGATATCCGGTTAGTAATGAGTTTGGAATTAATTCTGTGGAATGTGTGTC
AGTTAGGGTGTGGAAAGTCCCCAGGCTCCCCAGCAGGCAGAAGTATGCAAAGCATGCATCTCAATTAGTC
AGCAACCAGGTGTGGAAAGTCCCCAGGCTCCCCAGCAGGCAGAAGTATGCAAAGCATGCATCTCAATTAG
TCAGCAACCATAGTCCCGCCCCTAACTCCGCCCATCCCGCCCCTAACTCCGCCCAGTTCCGCCCATTCTC
CGCCCCATGGCTGACTAATTTTTTTTATTTATGCAGAGGCCGAGGCCGCCTCTGCCTCTGAGCTATTCCA
GAAGTAGTGAGGAGGCTTTTTTGGAGGCCTAGGCTTTTGCAAAAAGCTCCCGGGAGCTTGTATATCCATT
TTCGGATCTGATCAGCACGTGTTGACAATTAATCATCGGCATAGTATATCGGCATAGTATAATACGACAA
GGTGAGGAACTAAACCATGGCCAAGCCTTTGTCTCAAGAAGAATCCACCCTCATTGAAAGAGCAACGGCT
ACAATCAACAGCATCCCCATCTCTGAAGACTACAGCGTCGCCAGCGCAGCTCTCTCTAGCGACGGCCGCA
TCTTCACTGGTGTCAATGTATATCATTTTACTGGGGGACCTTGTGCAGAACTCGTGGTGCTGGGCACTGC
TGCTGCTGCGGCAGCTGGCAACCTGACTTGTATCGTCGCGATCGGAAATGAGAACAGGGGCATCTTGAGC
CCCTGCGGACGGTGCCGACAGGTGCTTCTCGATCTGCATCCTGGGATCAAAGCCATAGTGAAGGACAGTG
ATGGACAGCCGACGGCAGTTGGGATTCGTGAATTGCTGCCCTCTGGTTATGTGTGGGAGGGCTAAGCACA
ATTCGAGCTCGGTACCTTTAAGACCAATGACTTACAAGGCAGCTGTAGATCTTAGCCACTTTTTAAAAGA
AAAGGGGGGACTGGAAGGGCTAGCTCACTCCCAACGAAGACAAGATCTGCTTTTTGCTTGTACTGGGTCT
CTCTGGTTAGACCAGATCTGAGCCTGGGAGCTCTCTGGCTAACTAGGGAACCCACTGCTTAAGCCTCAAT
AAAGCTTGCCTTGAGTGCTTCAAGTAGTGTGTGCCCGTCTGTTGTGTGACTCTGGTAACTAGAGATCCCT
CAGACCCTTTTAGTCAGTGTGGAAAATCTCTAGCAGTAGTAGTTCATGTCATCTTATTATTCAGTATTTA
TAACTTGCAAAGAAATGAATATCAGAGAGTGAGAGGAACTTGTTTATTGCAGCTTATAATGGTTACAAAT
AAAGCAATAGCATCACAAATTTCACAAATAAAGCATTTTTTTCACTGCATTCTAGTTGTGGTTTGTCCAA
ACTCATCAATGTATCTTATCATGTCTGGCTCTAGCTATCCCGCCCCTAACTCCGCCCATCCCGCCCCTAA
CTCCGCCCAGTTCCGCCCATTCTCCGCCCCATGGCTGACTAATTTTTTTTATTTATGCAGAGGCCGAGGC
CGCCTCGGCCTCTGAGCTATTCCAGAAGTAGTGAGGAGGCTTTTTTGGAGGCCTAGGGACGTACCCAATT
CGCCCTATAGTGAGTCGTATTACGCGCGCTCACTGGCCGTCGTTTTACAACGTCGTGACTGGGAAAACCC
TGGCGTTACCCAACTTAATCGCCTTGCAGCACATCCCCCTTTCGCCAGCTGGCGTAATAGCGAAGAGGCC
CGCACCGATCGCCCTTCCCAACAGTTGCGCAGCCTGAATGGCGAATGGG
[124 nt withheld, positions 5860-5983]
C
[91 nt withheld, positions 5985-6075]
A
[49 nt withheld, positions 6077-6125]
CCTTTGACGTTGGAGTCCACGTTCTTT
[37 nt withheld, positions 6153-6189]
ACCCTATCTCGGTCTATTCTTTTGATTTATAAGGGATTTTGCCGATTTCGGCCTATTGGTTAAAAAATGA
GCTGATTTAACAAAAATTTAACGCGAATTTTAACAAAATATTAACGCTTACAATTTAGGTGGCACTTTTC
GGGGAAATGTGCGCGGAACCCCTATTTGTTTATTTTTCTAAATACATTCAAATATGTATCCGCTCATGAG
ACAATAACCCTGATAAATGCTTCAATAATATTGAAAAAGGAAGAGTATGAGTATTCAACATTTCCGTGTC
GCCCTTATTCCCTTTTTTGCGGCATTTTGCCTTCCTGTTTTTGCTCACCCAGAAACGCTGGTGAAAGTAA
AAGATGCTGAAGATCAGTTGGGTGCACGAGTGGGTTACATCGAACTGGATCTCAACAGCGGTAAGATCCT
TGAGAGTTTTCGCCCCGAAGAACGTTTTCCAATGATGAGCACTTTTAAAGTTCTGCTATGTGGCGCGGTA
TTATCCCGTATTGACGCCGGGCAAGAGCAACTCGGTCGCCGCATACACTATTCTCAGAATGACTTGGTTG
AGTACTCACCAGTCACAGAAAAGCATCTTACGGATGGCATGACAGTAAGAGAATTATGCAGTGCTGCCAT
AACCATGAGTGATAACACTGCGGCCAACTTACTTCTGACAACGATCGGAGGACCGAAGGAGCTAACCGCT
TTTTTGCACAACATGGGGGATCATGTAACTCGCCTTGATCGTTGGGAACCGGAGCTGAATGAAGCCATAC
CAAACGACGAGCGTGACACCACGATGCCTGTAGCAATGGCAACAACGTTGCGCAAACTATTAACTGGCGA
ACTACTTACTCTAGCTTCCCGGCAACAATTAATAGACTGGATGGAGGCGGATAAAGTTGCAGGACCACTT
CTGCGCTCGGCCCTTCCGGCTGGCTGGTTTATTGCTGATAAATCTGGAGCCGGTGAGCGTGGGTCTCGCG
GTATCATTGCAGCACTGGGGCCAGATGGTAAGCCCTCCCGTATCGTAGTTATCTACACGACGGGGAGTCA
GGCAACTATGGATGAACGAAATAGACAGATCGCTGAGATAGGTGCCTCACTGATTAAGCATTGGTAACTG
TCAGACCAAGTTTACTCATATATACTTTAGATTGATTTAAAACTTCATTTTTAATTTAAAAGGATCTAGG
TGAAGATCCTTTTTGATAATCTCATGACCAAAATCCCTTAACGTGAGTTTTCGTTCCACTGAGCGTCAGA
CCCCGTAGAAAAGATCAAAGGATCTTCTTGAGATCCTTTTTTTCTGCGCGTAATCTGCTGCTTGCAAACA
AAAAAACCACCGCTACCAGCGGTGGTTTGTTTGCCGGATCAAGAGCTACCAACTCTTTTTCCGAAGGTAA
CTGGCTTCAGCAGAGCGCAGATACCAAATACTGTTCTTCTAGTGTAGCCGTAGTTAGGCCACCACTTCAA
GAACTCTGTAGCACCGCCTACATACCTCGCTCTGCTAATCCTGTTACCAGTGGCTGCTGCCAGTGGCGAT
AAGTCGTGTCTTACCGGGTTGGACTCAAGACGATAGTTACCGGATAAGGCGCAGCGGTCGGGCTGAACGG
GGGGTTCGTGCACACAGCCCAGCTTGGAGCGAACGACCTACACCGAACTGAGATACCTACAGCGTGAGCT
ATGAGAAAGCGCCACGCTTCCCGAAGGGAGAAAGGCGGACAGGTATCCGGTAAGCGGCAGGGTCGGAACA
GGAGAGCGCACGAGGGAGCTTCCAGGGGGAAACGCCTGGTATCTTTATAGTCCTGTCGGGTTTCGCCACC
TCTGACTTGAGCGTCGATTTTTGTGATGCTCGTCAGGGGGGCGGAGCCTATGGAAAAACGCCAGCAACGC
GGCCTTTTTACGGTTCCTGGCCTTTTGCTGGCCTTTTGCTCACATGTTCTTTCCTGCGTTATCCCCTGAT
TCTGTGGATAACCGTATTACCGCCTTTGAGTGAGCTGATACCGCTCGCCGCAGCCGAACGACCGAGCGCA
GCGAGTCAGTGAGCGAGGAAGCGGAAGAGCGCCCAATACGCAAACCGCCTCTCCCCGCGCGTTGGCCGAT
TCATTAATGCAGCTGGCACGACAGGTTTCCCGACTGGAAAGCGGGCAGTGAGCGCAACGCAATTAATGTG
AGTTAGCTCACTCATTAGGCACCCCAGGCTTTACACTTTATGCTTCCGGCTCGTATGTTGTGTGGAATTG
TGAGCGGATAACAATTTCACACAGGAAACAGCTATGACCATGATTACGCCAAGCGCGCAATTAACCCTCA
CTAAAGGGAACAAAAGCTGGAGCTGCAAGCTTAATGTAGTCTTATGCAATACTCTTGTAGTCTTGCAACA
TGGTAACGATGAGTTAGCAACATGCCTTACAAGGAGAGAAAAAGCACCGTGCATGCCGATTGGTGGAAGT
AAGGTGGTACGATCGTGCCTTATTAGGAAGGCAACAGACGGGTCTGACATGGATTGGACGAACCACTGAA
TTGCCGCATTGCAGAGATATTGTATTTAAGTGCCTAGCTCGATACATAAAC
Features (pLannotate 1.2.2; 32 found; start..end, strand, type, name):
      1..181     +  LTR            5' LTR (truncated): truncated 5' long terminal repeat (LTR) from HIV-1
    228..353     +  misc_feature   HIV-1 Ψ: packaging signal of human immunodeficiency virus type 1
    337..700     +  CDS            HIV-1 gag (fragment): gag protein from human immunodeficiency virus 1; gag
    846..1079    +  misc_feature   RRE: The Rev response element (RRE) of HIV-1 allows for Rev-dependent mRNA export from the nucleus to the cytoplasm.
   1456..1556    +  CDS            Rev (fragment): human immunodeficiency virus 1 (HIV-1) Rev protein; rev; enhances nuclear export of unspliced and incompletely spliced viral mRNAs
   1575..1691    +  misc_feature   cPPT/CTS: central polypurine tract and central termination sequence of HIV-1
   1714..2017    +  enhancer       CMV enhancer: human cytomegalovirus immediate early enhancer
   2018..2221    +  promoter       CMV promoter: human cytomegalovirus (CMV) immediate early promoter
   2326..2350    +  protein_bind   attB1: mutant version of attB; recombination site for the Gateway® BP reaction BP Clonase™
   2371..3372    +  CDS            Fgfr1 (fragment): FGFR1_MOUSE - Also known as Flg. Experimental evidence at protein level: Swiss-Prot protein existence level 1. Tyrosine-protein kinase that acts as cell-surface receptor for fibroblast growth factors and plays an essential role in the regulation of embryonic development, cell proliferation, differentiation and migration. Required for normal mesoderm patterning and correct axial organization during embryonic development, normal skeletogenesis and normal development of the gonadotropin-releasing hormone (GnRH) neuronal system. Phosphorylates PLCG1, FRS2, GAB1 and SHB. Ligand binding leads to the
   3373..3401    +  CDS            3xHA (fragment): three tandem HA epitope tags
   3425..3449    -  protein_bind   attB2: mutant version of attB; recombination site for the Gateway® BP reaction BP Clonase™
   3480..4068    +  misc_feature   WPRE: woodchuck hepatitis virus posttranscriptional regulatory element
   4124..4453    +  promoter       SV40 promoter: SV40 enhancer and early promoter
   4501..4548    +  promoter       EM7 promoter: synthetic bacterial promoter&nbsp
   4567..4965    +  CDS            BSD: blasticidin S deaminase; Aspergillus terreus BSD; confers resistance to blasticidin
   4982..5119    +  CDS            nef (fragment): NEF_HV1LA - Experimental evidence at protein level: Swiss-Prot protein existence level 1. Extracellular Nef protein targets CD4(+) T-lymphocytes for apoptosis by interacting with CXCR4 surface receptors. From Human immunodeficiency virus type 1 group M subtype B (isolate Lai) (HIV-1).
   5105..5285    +  LTR            5' LTR (truncated): truncated 5' long terminal repeat (LTR) from HIV-1
   5357..5478    +  polyA_signal   SV40 poly(A) signal: SV40 polyadenylation signal
   5518..5653    +  rep_origin     SV40 ori: SV40 origin of replication
   5674..5692    -  promoter       T7 promoter: promoter for bacteriophage T7 RNA polymerase
   5700..5855    +  CDS            lacZα (fragment): LacZα fragment of β-galactosidase; lacZ fragment
   5860..6288    +  rep_origin     f1 ori (sequence partly withheld): f1 bacteriophage origin of replication; arrow indicates direction of (+) strand synthesis
   6341..6445    +  promoter       AmpR promoter: bla
   6446..7306    +  CDS            AmpR: β-lactamase; bla; confers resistance to ampicillin, carbenicillin, and related antibiotics
   7477..8065    +  rep_origin     ori: high-copy-number ColE1/pMB1/pBR322/pUC origin of replication
   8248..8340    +  CDS            lacI (fragment): lac repressor; lacI; The lac repressor binds to the lac operator to inhibit transcription in E. coli. This inhibition can be relieved by adding lactose or isopropyl-β-D-thiogalactopyranoside (IPTG).
   8353..8374    +  protein_bind   CAP binding site: CAP binding activates transcription in the presence of cAMP. E. coli catabolite activator protein
   8389..8419    +  promoter       lac promoter: promoter for the E. coli lac operon
   8427..8443    +  protein_bind   lac operator: The lac repressor binds to the lac operator to inhibit transcription in E. coli. This inhibition can be relieved by adding lactose or isopropyl-β-D-thiogalactopyranoside (IPTG). lac repressor encoded by lacI
   8488..8506    +  promoter       T3 promoter: promoter for bacteriophage T3 RNA polymerase
   8534..8760    +  promoter       RSV promoter: Rous sarcoma virus enhancer/promoter
