[The description below was written by a language model from this plasmid's Addgene catalogue record and pLannotate feature annotations shown in this document.]
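Description:
pLenti-CMV-Blast-DNFGFR1-HA is an HIV-1-based lentiviral expression plasmid built by Gateway recombination into the pLenti CMV Blast DEST backbone, designed to deliver a dominant-negative mouse FGF receptor 1 into mammalian cells. In bacteria it is maintained through a high-copy ColE1/pUC-type origin with ampicillin resistance (AmpR); an f1 origin and remnants of a lac/T7/T3 cloning region are also present. The viral transfer cassette is driven by an RSV promoter placed upstream of a truncated 5' LTR, an arrangement typical of Tat-independent lentiviral vectors. It carries the Ψ packaging signal with a gag fragment, the Rev response element for nuclear export of the genomic RNA, and the cPPT/CTS element. It ends in a second truncated LTR followed by an SV40 polyadenylation signal and SV40 origin.

Within the provirus, the CMV enhancer/promoter drives the insert, which sits between attB1 and attB2 sites left by Gateway cloning. The insert is the first 1002 bp of the mouse Fgfr1 c-isoform (variant 3, which lacks immunoglobulin-like domain I), fused at its C terminus to an HA epitope; the annotation detects only a short HA-matching segment, consistent with a single tag. Because the truncated receptor lacks the cytosolic catalytic domain, it acts as a dominant-negative inhibitor of FGF signalling. A WPRE downstream enhances transcript expression. A separate SV40 promoter, with a bacterial EM7 promoter, drives blasticidin S deaminase for selection of transduced cells. The associated work concerns FGF and TGF-β signalling in cancer-associated fibroblast activation, where the construct serves to block FGFR signalling.
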