Addgene plasmid #130887: pLenti-CMV-Blast-DNFGFR1-HA
Purpose: Expresses dominant negative mutant mouse FGFR1
Depositing lab: Gian-Paolo Dotto. Depositing organization: Universite de Lausanne (UNIL). Publication: Dualism of FGF and TGF-beta Signaling in Heterogeneous Cancer-Associated Fibroblast Activation with ETV1 as a Critical Determinant. Bordignon P, Bottoni G, Xu X, Popescu AS, Truan Z, Guenova E, Kofler L, Jafari P, Ostano P, Rocken M, Neel V, Dotto GP. Cell Rep. 2019 Aug 27;28(9):2358-2372.e6. doi: 10.1016/j.celrep.2019.07.092. PubMed 31461652.
Backbone
  Vector backbone: pLenti CMV Blast DEST
  Backbone manufacturer: Eric Campeau & Paul Kaufman (Addgene plasmid # 17451)
  Backbone size w/o insert (bp): 9331
  Total vector size (bp): 8750
  Modifications to backbone: Gateway Cloning
  Vector type: Mammalian Expression
  Selectable markers: Blasticidin
Growth in bacteria
  Bacterial resistance: Ampicillin, 100 μg/mL
  Growth temperature: 37°C
  Growth strain: DH5alpha
  Copy number: High Copy
Gene/Insert
  Gene/Insert name: Fgfr1
  Species: M. musculus (mouse)
  Insert size (bp): 1002
  Mutation: Dominant Negative receptor lacking cytosolic catalytic domain. First 1002 bp of mouse Fgfr1c-isoform (variant 3, lacking immunoglobulin (Ig)-like domain I)
  GenBank ID: NM_001079909.2
  Entrez Gene: Fgfr1 (a.k.a. Eask, FGFR-I, FLG, Fgfr-1, Flt-2, Fr1, Hspy, MFR, bFGF-R-1, c-fgr)
  Tag / fusion protein: HA-tag (C terminal on insert)
  Cloning method: Gateway Cloning
  Sequencing primers: 5′ CMV Forward (CGCAAATGGGCGGTAGGCGTG)
Resource information
  A portion of this plasmid was derived from a plasmid made by: Amplified from a plasmid received from Sabine Werner
Terms and licenses: Academic/Nonprofit Terms; Industry Terms: Not Available to Industry
Depositor comments: Werner, S., Weinberg, W., Liao, X., Peters, K., Blessing, M., Yuspa, S., Weiner, R., and Williams, L. (1993). Targeted expression of a dominant‐negative FGF receptor mutant in the epidermis of transgenic mice reveals a role of FGF in keratinocyte organization and differentiation. The EMBO Journal 12, 2635-2643.
How to cite: pLenti-CMV-Blast-DNFGFR1-HA was a gift from Gian-Paolo Dotto (Addgene plasmid # 130887 ; http://n2t.net/addgene:130887 ; RRID:Addgene_130887)
