>Addgene plasmid #130887 | pLenti-CMV-Blast-DNFGFR1-HA | depositor partial sequence | sequence record 250469 | CMV Forward Primer (CGCAAATGGGCGGTAGGCGTG)
AGAGCTCGTTTAGTGAACCGTCAGATCGCCTGGAGACGCCATCCACGCTGTTTTGACCTCCATAGAAGAC
ACCGACTCTAGTCCAGTGTGGTGGAATTCTGCAGATATCAACAAGTTTGTACAAAAAAGCAGGCTCCGCG
GCCGCCCCCTTCACCATGTGGGGCTGGAAGTGCCTCCTCTTCTGGGCTGTGCTGGTCACAGCCACTCTCT
GCACTGCCAGGCCAGCCCCAACCTTGCCCGAACAAGATGCACTCCCATCCTCGGAAGATGATGACGACGA
CGATGACTCCTCCTCGGAGGAGAAAGAGACGGACAACACCAAACCAAACCGTAGGCCTGTAGCTCCCTAC
TGGACATCCCCAGAGAAAATGGAGAAGAAACTGCATGCGGTGCCCGCTGCCAAGACGGTGAAGTTCAAGT
GCCCGTCGAGTGGGACACCCAACCCCACTCTGCGCTGGTTGAAAAATGGCAAAGAGTTTAAGCCTGACCA
CCGAATTGGAGGCTACAAGGTTCGCTATGCCACCTGGAGCATCATAATGGATTCTGTGGTGCCTTCTGAC
AAGGGCAACTACACCTGCATCGTGGAGAATGAGTATGGGAGCATCAACCACACCTACCAGCTTGACGTCG
TGGAACGATCTCCGCACCGACCCATCCTTCAGGCAGGGCTGCCTGCCAACAAGACAGTGGCCCTGGGCAG
CAATGTGGAGTTCATGTGTAAGGTGTACAGCGATCCGCAGCCTCACATTCAGTGGCTGAAGCACATCGAG
GTGAACGGGAGTAAGATCGGGCCAGACAACTTGCCGTATGTCCAGATCCTGAAGACTGCTGGAGTTAATA
CCACCGACAAGGAAATGGAGGTGCTTCATCTACGGAATGTCTCCTTTGAGGATGCGGGGGAGTATACGTG
CTTGGCGGGTAACTCTATCGGACTCTCCCATCACTCTGCATGGTTGACCGTTCTGGAAGCCCTGGAAGAG
AGACCAGCTGTGATGACCTCACCGCTCTACCTGGAGATCATTATCTACTGCACCGGGGCCTTCCTGATCT
CCTGCATGTTGGGCTCTGTCATCATCTATAAGATGAAGAGCGGCACCAAGAAGAGCGACTTCCATAGCCA
GATGGCTGTGC
