>Addgene plasmid #130887 | pLenti-CMV-Blast-DNFGFR1-HA | depositor partial sequence | sequence record 250470 | TTCAGTGGCTGAAGCACATC
ACTTGCCGTATGTCCAGATCCTGAAGACTGCTGGAGTTAATACCACCGACAAGGAAATGGAGGTGCTTCA
TCTACGGAATGTCTCCTTTGAGGATGCGGGGGAGTATACGTGCTTGGCGGGTAACTCTATCGGACTCTCC
CATCACTCTGCATGGTTGACCGTTCTGGAAGCCCTGGAAGAGAGACCAGCTGTGATGACCTCACCGCTCT
ACCTGGAGATCATTATCTACTGCACCGGGGCCTTCCTGATCTCCTGCATGTTGGGCTCTGTCATCATCTA
TAAGATGAAGAGCGGCACCAAGAAGAGCGACTTCCATAGCCAGATGGCTGTGCACAAGCTGGCCAAGAGC
ATCCCTCTGTACCCATACGATGTTCCAGATTACGCTTAATGATAGAAGGGTGGGCGCGCCGACCCAGCTT
T
